Addgene plasmid #121453: pCDH-puro/Flag PD-L1 N192Q/N200Q
Purpose: expression of human PD-L1 mutant in mammalian cells
Depositing lab: Mien-Chie Hung. Depositing organization: University of Texas MD Anderson Cancer Center. Publication: Glycosylation and stabilization of programmed death ligand-1 suppresses T-cell activity. Li CW, Lim SO, Xia W, Lee HH, Chan LC, Kuo CW, Khoo KH, Chang SS, Cha JH, Kim T, Hsu JL, Wu Y, Hsu JM, Yamaguchi H, Ding Q, Wang Y, Yao J, Lee CC, Wu HJ, Sahin AA, Allison JP, Yu D, Hortobagyi GN, Hung MC. Nat Commun. 2016 Aug 30;7:12632. doi: 10.1038/ncomms12632. PubMed 27572267.
Backbone
  Vector backbone: pCDH-puro
  Backbone manufacturer: System Bioscience
  Backbone size w/o insert (bp): 7384
  Total vector size (bp): 8384
  Vector type: Mammalian Expression, Lentiviral
  Selectable markers: Puromycin
Growth in bacteria
  Bacterial resistance: Ampicillin, 100 μg/mL
  Growth temperature: 37°C
  Growth strain: DH5alpha
  Copy number: High Copy
Gene/Insert
  Gene/Insert name: CD274 (alt name: PD-L1 N192Q/N219Q)
  Species: H. sapiens (human)
  Mutation: N192Q/N219Q
  Entrez Gene: CD274 (a.k.a. ADMIO5, B7-H, B7H1, PD-L1, PDCD1L1, PDCD1LG1, PDL1, hPD-L1)
  Promoter: CMV
  Tag / fusion protein: Flag (C terminal on insert)
  Cloning method: Restriction Enzyme; 5′ cloning site EcoRI (not destroyed); 3′ cloning site NotI (not destroyed)
  Sequencing primers: 5′ pCMVF; 3′ pCDHR
Terms and licenses: Academic/Nonprofit Terms; Industry Terms: Not Available to Industry
How to cite: pCDH-puro/Flag PD-L1 N192Q/N200Q was a gift from Mien-Chie Hung (Addgene plasmid # 121453 ; http://n2t.net/addgene:121453 ; RRID:Addgene_121453)
