[The description below was written by a language model from this plasmid's Addgene catalogue record and pLannotate feature annotations shown in this document.]
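Description:
pCDH-puro/Flag PD-L1 N192Q/N200Q is an HIV-1-based lentiviral expression plasmid built on the pCDH-puro backbone for expressing a glycosylation-site mutant of human PD-L1 (CD274) in mammalian cells. It is maintained in E. coli through a high-copy ColE1/pUC-type origin and an ampicillin resistance gene. The viral transfer cassette starts with an RSV promoter fused to a truncated HIV-1 5' LTR, which drives Tat-independent production of the genomic RNA. This is followed by the Ψ packaging signal with a partial gag sequence, the Rev response element for nuclear export of unspliced RNA, and the cPPT/CTS. A truncated 3' LTR closes the cassette and is followed by an SV40 polyadenylation signal and SV40 origin.

Within the provirus, a CMV promoter drives the CD274 open reading frame, cloned between EcoRI and NotI and carrying a C-terminal Flag tag. The annotation detects this tag as a short fragment matching the 3xFLAG entry, consistent with a single epitope. Downstream, an EF-1α core promoter joined to an HTLV-1 LTR segment expresses puromycin N-acetyltransferase for selecting transduced or transfected cells. A WPRE then enhances transcript stability and expression.

The record is inconsistent about the mutation. The plasmid name gives N192Q/N200Q, while the insert fields list N192Q/N219Q, so the actual substitutions should be confirmed from the sequence. The sequenced record (8,283 nt) is also slightly shorter than the stated total size of 8,384 bp. Either way, asparagine-to-glutamine changes at these positions remove N-linked glycosylation sites. The associated publication title suggests use in studying how glycosylation affects PD-L1 stability and its suppression of T-cell activity.
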