Features (pLannotate 1.2.2; 29 found; start..end, strand, type, name):
      6..82      +  enhancer       CMV enhancer (fragment): human cytomegalovirus immediate early enhancer
     83..286     +  promoter       CMV promoter: human cytomegalovirus (CMV) immediate early promoter
    369..1238    +  CDS            CD274: PD1L1_HUMAN - Also known as B7H1, PDCD1L1, PDCD1LG1, PDL1. Experimental evidence at protein level: Swiss-Prot protein existence level 1. The PDCD1-mediated inhibitory pathway is exploited by tumors to attenuate anti-tumor immunity and escape destruction by the immune system, thereby facilitating tumor survival (PubMed:28813417, PubMed:28813410). The interaction with PDCD1/PD-1 inhibits cytotoxic T lymphocytes (CTLs) effector function (By similarity). The blockage of the PDCD1-mediated pathway results in the reversal of the exhausted T- cell phenotype and the normalization of the anti-tumor res
   1238..1258    +  CDS            3xFLAG (fragment): three tandem FLAG® epitope tags
   1307..1518    +  promoter       EF-1α core promoter: core promoter for human elongation factor EF-1α
   1531..1799    +  LTR            5' LTR (truncated): truncated 5' long terminal repeat (LTR) from human T-cell leukemia virus (HTLV) type 1
   1826..2425    +  CDS            PuroR (fragment): puromycin N-acetyltransferase; pac from Streptomyces; confers resistance to puromycin
   2432..3020    +  misc_feature   WPRE: woodchuck hepatitis virus posttranscriptional regulatory element
   3015..3122    +  CDS            nef (fragment): NEF_SIVS4 - Experimental evidence at protein level: Swiss-Prot protein existence level 1. Interferes with TCR signaling from the cell membrane. Interacts with CD247/TCRZ (TCR zeta chain) and exert potent down- regulation of cell surface TCR/CD3 complexes. From Simian immunodeficiency virus (isolate F236/smH4) (SIV-sm) (Simian immunodeficiency virus sooty mangabey monkey).
   3147..3327    +  LTR            5' LTR (truncated): truncated 5' long terminal repeat (LTR) from HIV-1
   3399..3520    +  polyA_signal   SV40 poly(A) signal: SV40 polyadenylation signal
   3560..3695    +  rep_origin     SV40 ori: SV40 origin of replication
   3752..3768    -  protein_bind   lac operator: The lac repressor binds to the lac operator to inhibit transcription in E. coli. This inhibition can be relieved by adding lactose or isopropyl-β-D-thiogalactopyranoside (IPTG). lac repressor encoded by lacI
   3776..3806    -  promoter       lac promoter: promoter for the E. coli lac operon
   3821..3842    -  protein_bind   CAP binding site: CAP binding activates transcription in the presence of cAMP. E. coli catabolite activator protein
   3855..3947    -  CDS            lacI (fragment): lac repressor; lacI; The lac repressor binds to the lac operator to inhibit transcription in E. coli. This inhibition can be relieved by adding lactose or isopropyl-β-D-thiogalactopyranoside (IPTG).
   4130..4718    -  rep_origin     ori: high-copy-number ColE1/pMB1/pBR322/pUC origin of replication
   4889..5749    -  CDS            AmpR: β-lactamase; bla; confers resistance to ampicillin, carbenicillin, and related antibiotics
   5750..5854    -  promoter       AmpR promoter: bla
   5949..5984    +  CDS            rop (fragment): Rop protein, which maintains plasmids at low copy number; rop
   6086..6185    +  misc_feature   bom (fragment): basis of mobility region from pBR322
   6191..6345    -  CDS            lacZα (fragment): LacZα fragment of β-galactosidase; lacZ fragment
   6359..6585    +  promoter       RSV promoter: Rous sarcoma virus enhancer/promoter
   6586..6766    +  LTR            5' LTR (truncated): truncated 5' long terminal repeat (LTR) from HIV-1
   6813..6938    +  misc_feature   HIV-1 Ψ: packaging signal of human immunodeficiency virus type 1
   6922..7260    +  CDS            HIV-1 gag (fragment): gag protein from human immunodeficiency virus 1; gag
   7431..7664    +  misc_feature   RRE: The Rev response element (RRE) of HIV-1 allows for Rev-dependent mRNA export from the nucleus to the cytoplasm.
   8041..8141    +  CDS            Rev (fragment): human immunodeficiency virus 1 (HIV-1) Rev protein; rev; enhances nuclear export of unspliced and incompletely spliced viral mRNAs
   8160..8276    +  misc_feature   cPPT/CTS: central polypurine tract and central termination sequence of HIV-1
>Addgene plasmid #121453 | pCDH-puro/Flag PD-L1 N192Q/N200Q | addgene full sequence | sequence record 235997 | Addgene NGS Result
CTAGTATTATGCCCAGTACATGACCTTATGGGACTTTCCTACTTGGCAGTACATCTACGTATTAGTCATC
GCTATTACCATGGTGATGCGGTTTTGGCAGTACATCAATGGGCGTGGATAGCGGTTTGACTCACGGGGAT
TTCCAAGTCTCCACCCCATTGACGTCAATGGGAGTTTGTTTTGGCACCAAAATCAACGGGACTTTCCAAA
ATGTCGTAACAACTCCGCCCCATTGACGCAAATGGGCGGTAGGCGTGTACGGTGGGAGGTTTATATAAGC
AGAGCTCGTTTAGTGAACCGTCAGATCGCCTGGAGACGCCATCCACGCTGTTTTGACCTCCATAGAAGAT
TCTAGAGCTAGCGAATTCATGAGGATATTTGCTGTCTTTATATTCATGACCTACTGGCATTTGCTGAACG
CATTTACTGTCACGGTTCCCAAGGACCTATATGTGGTAGAGTATGGTAGCAATATGACAATTGAATGCAA
ATTCCCAGTAGAAAAACAATTAGACCTGGCTGCACTAATTGTCTATTGGGAAATGGAGGATAAGAACATT
ATTCAATTTGTGCATGGAGAGGAAGACCTGAAGGTTCAGCATAGTAGCTACAGACAGAGGGCCCGGCTGT
TGAAGGACCAGCTCTCCCTGGGAAATGCTGCACTTCAGATCACAGATGTGAAATTGCAGGATGCAGGGGT
GTACCGCTGCATGATCAGCTATGGTGGTGCCGACTACAAGCGAATTACTGTGAAAGTCAATGCCCCATAC
AACAAAATCAACCAAAGAATTTTGGTTGTGGATCCAGTCACCTCTGAACATGAACTGACATGTCAGGCTG
AGGGCTACCCCAAGGCCGAAGTCATCTGGACAAGCAGTGACCATCAAGTCCTGAGTGGTAAGACCACCAC
CACCAATTCCAAGAGAGAGGAGAAGCTTTTCCAAGTGACCAGCACACTGAGAATCCAGACAACAACTAAT
GAGATTTTCTACTGCACTTTTAGGAGATTAGATCCTGAGGAAAACCATACAGCTGAATTGGTCATCCCAG
AACTACCTCTGGCACATCCTCCAAATGAAAGGACTCACTTGGTAATTCTGGGAGCCATCTTATTATGCCT
TGGTGTAGCACTGACATTCATCTTCCGTTTAAGAAAAGGGAGAATGATGGATGTGAAAAAATGTGGCATC
CAAGATACAAACTCAAAGAAGCAAAGTGATACACATTTGGAGGAGACGGACTACAAAGACGATGACGACA
AGTGAGCGGCCGCGAAGGATCTGCGATCGCTCCGGTGCCCGTCAGTGGGCAGAGCGCACATCGCCCACAG
TCCCCGAGAAGTTGGGGGGAGGGGTCGGCAATTGAACGGGTGCCTAGAGAAGGTGGCGCGGGGTAAACTG
GGAAAGTGATGTCGTGTACTGGCTCCGCCTTTTTCCCGAGGGTGGGGGAGAACCGTATATAAGTGCAGTA
GTCGCCGTGAACGTTCTTTTTCGCAACGGGTTTGCCGCCAGAACACAGCTGAAGCTTCGAGGGGCTCGCA
TCTCTCCTTCACGCGCCCGCCGCCCTACCTGAGGCCGCCATCCACGCCGGTTGAGTCGCGTTCTGCCGCC
TCCCGCCTGTGGTGCCTCCTGAACTGCGTCCGCCGTCTAGGTAAGTTTAAAGCTCAGGTCGAGACCGGGC
CTTTGTCCGGCGCTCCCTTGGAGCCTACCTAGACTCAGCCGGCTCTCCACGCTTTGCCTGACCCTGCTTG
CTCAACTCTACGTCTTTGTTTCGTTTTCTGTTCTGCGCCGTTACAGATCCAAGCTGTGACCGGCGCCTAC
GCTAGATGACCGAGTACAAGCCCACGGTGCGCCTCGCCACCCGCGACGACGTCCCCAGGGCCGTACGCAC
CCTCGCCGCCGCGTTCGCCGACTACCCCGCCACGCGCCACACCGTCGATCCGGACCGCCACATCGAGCGG
GTCACCGAGCTGCAAGAACTCTTCCTCACGCGCGTCGGGCTCGACATCGGCAAGGTGTGGGTCGCGGACG
ACGGCGCCGCGGTGGCGGTCTGGACCACGCCGGAGAGCGTCGAAGCGGGGGCGGTGTTCGCCGAGATCGG
CCCGCGCATGGCCGAGTTGAGCGGTTCCCGGCTGGCCGCGCAGCAATAGATGGAAGGCCTCCTGGCGCCG
CACCGGCCCAAGGAGCCCGCGTGGTTCCTGGCCACCGTCGGCGTCTCGCCCGACCACCAGGGCAAGGGTC
TGGGCAGCGCCGTCGTGCTCCCCGGAGTGGAGGCGGCCGAGCGCGCCGGGGTGCCCGCCTTCCTGGAGAC
CTCCGCGCCCCGCAACCTCCCCTTCTACGAGCGGCTCGGCTTCACCGTCACCGCCGACGTCGAGGTGCCC
GAAGGACCGCGCACCTGGTGCATGACCCGCAAGCCCGGTGCCTGAGTCGACAATCAACCTCTGGATTACA
AAATTTGTGAAAGATTGACTGGTATTCTTAACTATGTTGCTCCTTTTACGCTATGTGGATACGCTGCTTT
AATGCCTTTGTATCATGCTATTGCTTCCCGTATGGCTTTCATTTTCTCCTCCTTGTATAAATCCTGGTTG
CTGTCTCTTTATGAGGAGTTGTGGCCCGTTGTCAGGCAACGTGGCGTGGTGTGCACTGTGTTTGCTGACG
CAACCCCCACTGGTTGGGGCATTGCCACCACCTGTCAGCTCCTTTCCGGGACTTTCGCTTTCCCCCTCCC
TATTGCCACGGCGGAACTCATCGCCGCCTGCCTTGCCCGCTGCTGGACAGGGGCTCGGCTGTTGGGCACT
GACAATTCCGTGGTGTTGTCGGGGAAATCATCGTCCTTTCCTTGGCTGCTCGCCTGTGTTGCCACCTGGA
TTCTGCGCGGGACGTCCTTCTGCTACGTCCCTTCGGCCCTCAATCCAGCGGACCTTCCTTCCCGCGGCCT
GCTGCCGGCTCTGCGGCCTCTTCCGCGTCTTCGCCTTCGCCCTCAGACGAGTCGGATCTCCCTTTGGGCC
GCCTCCCCGCCTGGTACCTTTAAGACCAATGACTTACAAGGCAGCTGTAGATCTTAGCCACTTTTTAAAA
GAAAAGGGGGGACTGGAAGGGCTAATTCACTCCCAACGAAGATAAGATCTGCTTTTTGCTTGTACTGGGT
CTCTCTGGTTAGACCAGATCTGAGCCTGGGAGCTCTCTGGCTAACTAGGGAACCCACTGCTTAAGCCTCA
ATAAAGCTTGCCTTGAGTGCTTCAAGTAGTGTGTGCCCGTCTGTTGTGTGACTCTGGTAACTAGAGATCC
CTCAGACCCTTTTAGTCAGTGTGGAAAATCTCTAGCAGTAGTAGTTCATGTCATCTTATTATTCAGTATT
TATAACTTGCAAAGAAATGAATATCAGAGAGTGAGAGGAACTTGTTTATTGCAGCTTATAATGGTTACAA
ATAAAGCAATAGCATCACAAATTTCACAAATAAAGCATTTTTTTCACTGCATTCTAGTTGTGGTTTGTCC
AAACTCATCAATGTATCTTATCATGTCTGGCTCTAGCTATCCCGCCCCTAACTCCGCCCATCCCGCCCCT
AACTCCGCCCAGTTCCGCCCATTCTCCGCCCCATGGCTGACTAATTTTTTTTATTTATGCAGAGGCCGAG
GCCGCCTCGGCCTCTGAGCTATTCCAGAAGTAGTGAGGAGGCTTTTTTGGAGGCCTAGACTTTTGCAGAG
ACCAAATTCGTAATCATGTCATAGCTGTTTCCTGTGTGAAATTGTTATCCGCTCACAATTCCACACAACA
TACGAGCCGGAAGCATAAAGTGTAAAGCCTGGGGTGCCTAATGAGTGAGCTAACTCACATTAATTGCGTT
GCGCTCACTGCCCGCTTTCCAGTCGGGAAACCTGTCGTGCCAGCTGCATTAATGAATCGGCCAACGCGCG
GGGAGAGGCGGTTTGCGTATTGGGCGCTCTTCCGCTTCCTCGCTCACTGACTCGCTGCGCTCGGTCGTTC
GGCTTCGGCGAGCGGTATCAGCTCACTCAAAGGCGGTAATACGGTTATCCACAGAATCAGGGGATAACGC
AGGAAAGAACATGTGAGCAAAAGGCCAGCAAAAGGCCAGGAACCGTAAAAAGGCCGCGTTGCTGGCGTTT
TTCCATAGGCTCCGCCCCCCTGACGAGCATCACAAAAATCGACGCTCAAGTCAGAGGTGGCGAAACCCGA
CAGGACTATAAAGATACCAGGCGTTTCCCCCTGGAAGCTCCCTCGTGCGCTCTCCTGTTCCGACCCTGCC
GCTTACCGGATACCTGTCCGCCTTTCTCCCTTCGGGAAGCGTGGCGCTTTCTCATAGCTCACGCTGTAGG
TATCTCAGTTCGGTGTAGGTCGTTCGCTCCAAGCTGGGCTGTGTGCACGAACCCCCCGTTCAGCCCGACC
GCTGCGCCTTATCCGGTAACTATCGTCTTGAGTCCAACCCGGTAAGACACGACTTATCGCCACTGGCAGC
AGCCACTGGTAACAGGATTAGCAGAGCGAGGTATGTAGGCGGTGCTACAGAGTTCTTGAAGTGGTGGCCT
AACTACGGCTACACTAGAAGAACAGTATTTGGTATCTGCGCTCTGCTGAAGCCAGTTACCTTCGGAAAAA
GAGTTGGTAGCTCTTGATCCGGCAAACAAACCACCGCTGGTAGCGGTGGTTTTTTTGTTTGCAAGCAGCA
GATTACGCGCAGAAAAAAAGGATCTCAAGAAGATCCTTTGATCTTTTCTACGGGGTCTGACGCTCAGTGG
AACGAAAACTCACGTTAAGGGATTTTGGTCATGAGATTATCAAAAAGGATCTTCACCTAGATCCTTTTAA
ATTAAAAATGAAGTTTTAAATCAATCTAAAGTATATATGAGTAAACTTGGTCTGACAGTTACCAATGCTT
AATCAGTGAGGCACCTATCTCAGCGATCTGTCTATTTCGTTCATCCATAGTTGCCTGACTCCCCGTCGTG
TAGATAACTACGATACGGGAGGGCTTACCATCTGGCCCCAGTGCTGCAATGATACCGCGAGACCCACGCT
CACCGGCTCCAGATTTATCAGCAATAAACCAGCCAGCCGGAAGGGCCGAGCGCAGAAGTGGTCCTGCAAC
TTTATCCGCCTCCATCCAGTCTATTAATTGTTGCCGGGAAGCTAGAGTAAGTAGTTCGCCAGTTAATAGT
TTGCGCAACGTTGTTGCCATTGCTACAGGCATCGTGGTGTCACGCTCGTCGTTTGGTATGGCTTCATTCA
GCTCCGGTTCCCAACGATCAAGGCGAGTTACATGATCCCCCATGTTGTGCAAAAAAGCGGTTAGCTCCTT
CGGTCCTCCGATCGTTGTCAGAAGTAAGTTGGCCGCAGTGTTATCACTCATGGTTATGGCAGCACTGCAT
AATTCTCTTACTGTCATGCCATCCGTAAGATGCTTTTCTGTGACTGGTGAGTACTCAACCAAGTCATTCT
GAGAATAGTGTATGCGGCGACCGAGTTGCTCTTGCCCGGCGTCAATACGGGATAATACCGCGCCACATAG
CAGAACTTTAAAAGTGCTCATCATTGGAAAACGTTCTTCGGGGCGAAAACTCTCAAGGATCTTACCGCTG
TTGAGATCCAGTTCGATGTAACCCACTCGTGCACCCAACTGATCTTCAGCATCTTTTACTTTCACCAGCG
TTTCTGGGTGAGCAAAAACAGGAAGGCAAAATGCCGCAAAAAAGGGAATAAGGGCGACACGGAAATGTTG
AATACTCATACTCTTCCTTTTTCAATATTATTGAAGCATCTATCAGGGTTATTGTCTCATGAGCGGATAC
ATATTTGAATGTATTTAGAAAAATAAACAAATAGGGGTTCCGCGCACATTTCCCCGAAAAGTGCCACCTG
ACGTCTAAGAAACCATTATTATCATGACATTAACCTATAAAAATAGGCGTATCACGAGGCCCTTTCGTCT
CGCGCGTTTCGGTGATGACGGTGAAAACCTCTGACACATGCAGCTCCCGGAGACGGTCACAGCTTGTCTG
TAAGCGGATGCCGGGAGCAGACAAGCCCGTCAGGGCGCGTCAGCGGGTGTTGGCGGGTGTCGGGGCTGGC
TTAACTATGCGGCATCAGAGCAGATTGTACTGAGAGTGCACCATATGCGGTGTGAAATACCGCACAGATG
CGTAAGGAGAAAATACCGCATCAGGCGCCATTCGCCATTCAGGCTGCGCAACTGTTGGGAAGGGCGATCG
GTGCGGGCCTCTTCGCTATTACGCCAGCTGGCGAAAGGGGGATGTGCTGCAAGGCGATTAAGTTGGGTAA
CGCCAGGGTTTTCCCAGTCACGACGTTGTAAAACGACGGCCAGTGCCAAGCTGACGCGTGTAGTCTTATG
CAATACTCTTGTAGTCTTGCAACATGGTAACGATGAGTTAGCAACATGCCTTACAAGGAGAGAAAAAGCA
CCGTGCATGCCGATTGGTGGAAGTAAGGTGGTACGATCGTGCCTTATTAGGAAGGCAACAGACGGGTCTG
ACATGGATTGGACGAACCACTGAATTGCCGCATTGCAGAGATATTGTATTTAAGTGCCTAGCTCGATACA
TAAACGGGTCTCTCTGGTTAGACCAGATCTGAGCCTGGGAGCTCTCTGGCTAACTAGGGAACCCACTGCT
TAAGCCTCAATAAAGCTTGCCTTGAGTGCTTCAAGTAGTGTGTGCCCGTCTGTTGTGTGACTCTGGTAAC
TAGAGATCCCTCAGACCCTTTTAGTCAGTGTGGAAAATCTCTAGCAGTGGCGCCCGAACAGGGACTTGAA
AGCGAAAGGGAAACCAGAGGAGCTCTCTCGACGCAGGACTCGGCTTGCTGAAGCGCGCACGGCAAGAGGC
GAGGGGCGGCGACTGGTGAGTACGCCAAAAATTTTGACTAGCGGAGGCTAGAAGGAGAGAGATGGGTGCG
AGAGCGTCAGTATTAAGCGGGGGAGAATTAGATCGCGATGGGAAAAAATTCGGTTAAGGCCAGGGGGAAA
GAAAAAATATAAATTAAAACATATAGTATGGGCAAGCAGGGAGCTAGAACGATTCGCAGTTAATCCTGGC
CTGTTAGAAACATCAGAAGGCTGTAGACAAATACTGGGACAGCTACAACCATCCCTTCAGACAGGATCAG
AAGAACTTAGATCATTATATAATACAGTAGCAACCCTCTATTGTGTGCATCAAAGGATAGAGATAAAAGA
CACCAAGGAAGCTTTAGACAAGATAGAGGAAGAGCAAAACAAAAGTAAGACCACCGCACAGCAAGCGGCC
ACTGATCTTCAGACCTGGAGGAGGAGATATGAGGGACAATTGGAGAAGTGAATTATATAAATATAAAGTA
GTAAAAATTGAACCATTAGGAGTAGCACCCACCAAGGCAAAGAGAAGAGTGGTGCAGAGAGAAAAAAGAG
CAGTGGGAATAGGAGCTTTGTTCCTTGGGTTCTTGGGAGCAGCAGGAAGCACTATGGGCGCAGCGTCAAT
GACGCTGACGGTACAGGCCAGACAATTATTGTCTGGTATAGTGCAGCAGCAGAACAATTTGCTGAGGGCT
ATTGAGGCGCAACAGCATCTGTTGCAACTCACAGTCTGGGGCATCAAGCAGCTCCAGGCAAGAATCCTGG
CTGTGGAAAGATACCTAAAGGATCAACAGCTCCTGGGGATTTGGGGTTGCTCTGGAAAACTCATTTGCAC
CACTGCTGTGCCTTGGAATGCTAGTTGGAGTAATAAATCTCTGGAACAGATTTGGAATCACACGACCTGG
ATGGAGTGGGACAGAGAAATTAACAATTACACAAGCTTAATACACTCCTTAATTGAAGAATCGCAAAACC
AGCAAGAAAAGAATGAACAAGAATTATTGGAATTAGATAAATGGGCAAGTTTGTGGAATTGGTTTAACAT
AACAAATTGGCTGTGGTATATAAAATTATTCATAATGATAGTAGGAGGCTTGGTAGGTTTAAGAATAGTT
TTTGCTGTACTTTCTATAGTGAATAGAGTTAGGCAGGGATATTCACCATTATCGTTTCAGACCCACCTCC
CAACCCCGAGGGGACCCGACAGGCCCGAAGGAATAGAAGAAGAAGGTGGAGAGAGAGACAGAGACAGATC
CATTCGATTAGTGAACGGATCTCGACGGTATCGGTTAACTTTTAAAAGAAAAGGGGGGATTGGGGGGTAC
AGTGCAGGGGAAAGAATAGTAGACATAATAGCAACAGACATACAAACTAAAGAATTACAAAAACAAATTA
CAAAATTCAAAATTTTATCGATA
